Addgene plasmid #73595: pJK370
Purpose: Encodes Crepis alpina delta-12 fatty acid acetylenase (vFAD2) with C-terminal FLAG epitope and delta-12 fatty acid desaturase (FAD2-2) with C-terminal c-myc epitope
Depositing lab: T. J. Kappock. Depositing organization: Washington University in Saint Louis.
Backbone
  Vector backbone: pESC-URA
  Backbone manufacturer: Agilent
  Backbone size w/o insert (bp): 6631
  Total vector size (bp): 8886
  Vector type: Yeast Expression
  Selectable markers: URA3
Growth in bacteria
  Bacterial resistance: Ampicillin, 100 μg/mL
  Growth temperature: 37°C
  Growth strain: DH5alpha
  Copy number: Unknown
Gene/Insert 1
  Gene/Insert name: delta-12 fatty acid acetylenase (alt name: vFAD2)
  Species: Crepis alpina
  GenBank ID: ABC00769.1
  Promoter: GAL10
  Tag / fusion protein: FLAG tag (C terminal on backbone)
  Cloning method: Restriction Enzyme; 5′ cloning site SpeI (not destroyed); 3′ cloning site SpeI (not destroyed)
  Sequencing primers: 5′ GAL10 forward primer; 3′ GAL10 reverse primer
Gene/Insert 2
  Gene/Insert name: delta-12 fatty acid desaturase (form 2) (alt names: FAD2-02; Fad2)
  Species: Crepis alpina
  Mutation: Silent mutation in Arg299 codon.
  GenBank ID: DQ289486
  Promoter: GAL1
  Tag / fusion protein: c-myc tag (C terminal on backbone)
  Cloning method: Restriction Enzyme; 5′ cloning site BamHI (not destroyed); 3′ cloning site XhoI (destroyed during cloning)
  Sequencing primers: 5′ GAL1 forward primer; 3′ GAL1 reverse primer
Terms and licenses: Academic/Nonprofit Terms; Industry Terms: Not Available to Industry
How to cite: pJK370 was a gift from T. J. Kappock (Addgene plasmid # 73595 ; http://n2t.net/addgene:73595 ; RRID:Addgene_73595)
