[The description below was written by a language model from this plasmid's Addgene catalogue record and pLannotate feature annotations shown in this document.]
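Description:
pJK370 is a yeast episomal co-expression plasmid built on the pESC-URA backbone, totalling about 8.9 kb. It shuttles between Saccharomyces cerevisiae and E. coli. In yeast it replicates from the 2μ origin and is selected by URA3 complementation of uracil auxotrophy, a marker that can also be counterselected with 5-FOA. In bacteria it is maintained by a high-copy ColE1/pUC-type origin with ampicillin resistance from β-lactamase. An f1 origin is also present. Short lacI, lacZα, bom and rop fragments in the annotation are backbone remnants rather than functional elements.

The payload consists of two Crepis alpina fatty acid-modifying enzymes arranged on either side of the divergent, Gal4-regulated GAL1,10 promoter, so both are induced together by galactose. On the GAL10 side, the delta-12 fatty acid acetylenase (vFAD2), which converts the delta-12 double bond of linoleic acid into the triple bond of crepenynic acid, is fused to a backbone-encoded C-terminal FLAG epitope and followed by the ADH1 terminator. On the GAL1 side, the delta-12 fatty acid desaturase form 2 (FAD2-2), carrying a silent change in the Arg299 codon, is recorded as fused to a C-terminal c-myc epitope and ends at the CYC1 terminator. The automated annotation labels this reading frame by its nearest homologue, a Dimorphotheca FAD2, and does not call the myc tag separately.

The record does not describe a specific application. The design, however, suits co-production of a desaturase and an acetylenase in yeast, with the distinct epitope tags allowing each protein to be detected independently.
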