Features (pLannotate 1.2.2; 19 found; start..end, strand, type, name):
     69..1411    +  rep_origin     2μ ori: yeast 2μ plasmid origin of replication
   1438..1542    +  promoter       AmpR promoter: bla
   1543..2403    +  CDS            AmpR: β-lactamase; bla; confers resistance to ampicillin, carbenicillin, and related antibiotics
   2574..3162    +  rep_origin     ori: high-copy-number ColE1/pMB1/pBR322/pUC origin of replication
   3345..3402    +  CDS            lacI (fragment): lac repressor; lacI; The lac repressor binds to the lac operator to inhibit transcription in E. coli. This inhibition can be relieved by adding lactose or isopropyl-β-D-thiogalactopyranoside (IPTG).
   3405..3594    -  terminator     CYC1 terminator: S. cerevisiae CYC1; transcription terminator for CYC1
   3663..4808    -  CDS            FAD21_DIMSI: Experimental evidence at protein level: Swiss-Prot protein existence level 1. Involved in the biosynthesis of dimorphecolic acid (9-OH- 18:2(10E,12E)). Converts oleic acid (18:1(9Z)) into 18:2(9Z,12E) and probably palmitoleic acid (16:1(9Z)) into 16:2(9Z,12E). Very limited ability to catalyze (Z)-delta(12) desaturation. From Dimorphotheca sinuata (African daisy).
   4822..5486    -  promoter       GAL1,10 promoter: GAL1 and GAL10 genes of S. cerevisiae; divergent inducible promoter, regulated by Gal4
   5526..6650    +  CDS            FAD12_CREAL: Experimental evidence at protein level: Swiss-Prot protein existence level 1. Changes the delta-12 double bond of linoleic acid into a triple bond in the biosynthesis of crepenynic acid. From Crepis alpina (Hawksbeard).
   6666..6692    +  CDS            3xFLAG (fragment): three tandem FLAG® epitope tags
   6711..6833    +  CDS            ADH1 (fragment): ADH1_YEAST - Also known as ADC1. Experimental evidence at protein level: Swiss-Prot protein existence level 1. This isozyme preferentially catalyzes the conversion of primary unbranched alcohols to their corresponding aldehydes. Also shows activity toward secondary alcohols. From Saccharomyces cerevisiae (strain ATCC 204508 / S288c) (Baker's yeast).
   6837..7002    +  terminator     ADH1 terminator: S. cerevisiae ADH1; transcription terminator for the S. cerevisiae alcohol dehydrogenase 1 (ADH1) gene
   7008..7077    +  CDS            lacZα (fragment): LacZα fragment of β-galactosidase; lacZ fragment
   7081..7509    +  rep_origin     f1 ori (sequence partly withheld): f1 bacteriophage origin of replication; arrow indicates direction of (+) strand synthesis
   7537..7588    -  misc_feature   bom (fragment): basis of mobility region from pBR322
   7667..8470    -  CDS            URA3: orotidine-5'-phosphate decarboxylase, required for uracil biosynthesis; S. cerevisiae URA3; yeast auxotrophic marker, counterselectable with 5-fluoroorotic acid (5-FOA)
   8471..8686    -  promoter       URA3 promoter: S. cerevisiae URA3
   8701..8750    -  misc_feature   bom (fragment): basis of mobility region from pBR322
   8852..1       -  CDS            rop (fragment) (across the origin): Rop protein, which maintains plasmids at low copy number; rop
>Addgene plasmid #73595 | pJK370 | depositor full sequence | sequence record 138462 | Full plasmid sequence
GACGAAAGGGCCTCGTGATACGCCTATTTTTATAGGTTAATGTCATGATAATAATGGTTTCTTAGTATGA
TCCAATATCAAAGGAAATGATAGCATTGAAGGATGAGACTAATCCAATTGAGGAGTGGCAGCATATAGAA
CAGCTAAAGGGTAGTGCTGAAGGAAGCATACGATACCCCGCATGGAATGGGATAATATCACAGGAGGTAC
TAGACTACCTTTCATCCTACATAAATAGACGCATATAAGTACGCATTTAAGCATAAACACGCACTATGCC
GTTCTTCTCATGTATATATATATACAGGCAACACGCAGATATAGGTGCGACGTGAACAGTGAGCTGTATG
TGCGCAGCTCGCGTTGCATTTTCGGAAGCGCTCGTTTTCGGAAACGCTTTGAAGTTCCTATTCCGAAGTT
CCTATTCTCTAGAAAGTATAGGAACTTCAGAGCGCTTTTGAAAACCAAAAGCGCTCTGAAGACGCACTTT
CAAAAAACCAAAAACGCACCGGACTGTAACGAGCTACTAAAATATTGCGAATACCGCTTCCACAAACATT
GCTCAAAAGTATCTCTTTGCTATATATCTCTGTGCTATATCCCTATATAACCTACCCATCCACCTTTCGC
TCCTTGAACTTGCATCTAAACTCGACCTCTACATTTTTTATGTTTATCTCTAGTATTACTCTTTAGACAA
AAAAATTGTAGTAAGAACTATTCATAGAGTGAATCGAAAACAATACGAAAATGTAAACATTTCCTATACG
TAGTATATAGAGACAAAATAGAAGAAACCGTTCATAATTTTCTGACCAATGAAGAATCATCAACGCTATC
ACTTTCTGTTCACAAAGTATGCGCAATCCACATCGGTATAGAATATAATCGGGGATGCCTTTATCTTGAA
AAAATGCACCCGCAGCTTCGCTAGTAATCAGTAAACGCGGGAAGTGGAGTCAGGCTTTTTTTATGGAAGA
GAAAATAGACACCAAAGTAGCCTTCTTCTAACCTTAACGGACCTACAGTGCAAAAAGTTATCAAGAGACT
GCATTATAGAGCGCACAAAGGAGAAAAAAAGTAATCTAAGATGCTTTGTTAGAAAAATAGCGCTCTCGGG
ATGCATTTTTGTAGAACAAAAAAGAAGTATAGATTCTTTGTTGGTAAAATAGCGCTCTCGCGTTGCATTT
CTGTTCTGTAAAAATGCAGCTCAGATTCTTTGTTTGAAAAATTAGCGCTCTCGCGTTGCATTTTTGTTTT
ACAAAAATGAAGCACAGATTCTTCGTTGGTAAAATAGCGCTTTCGCGTTGCATTTCTGTTCTGTAAAAAT
GCAGCTCAGATTCTTTGTTTGAAAAATTAGCGCTCTCGCGTTGCATTTTTGTTCTACAAAATGAAGCACA
GATGCTTCGTTCAGGTGGCACTTTTCGGGGAAATGTGCGCGGAACCCCTATTTGTTTATTTTTCTAAATA
CATTCAAATATGTATCCGCTCATGAGACAATAACCCTGATAAATGCTTCAATAATATTGAAAAAGGAAGA
GTATGAGTATTCAACATTTCCGTGTCGCCCTTATTCCCTTTTTTGCGGCATTTTGCCTTCCTGTTTTTGC
TCACCCAGAAACGCTGGTGAAAGTAAAAGATGCTGAAGATCAGTTGGGTGCACGAGTGGGTTACATCGAA
CTGGATCTCAACAGCGGTAAGATCCTTGAGAGTTTTCGCCCCGAAGAACGTTTTCCAATGATGAGCACTT
TTAAAGTTCTGCTATGTGGCGCGGTATTATCCCGTATTGACGCCGGGCAAGAGCAACTCGGTCGCCGCAT
ACACTATTCTCAGAATGACTTGGTTGAGTACTCACCAGTCACAGAAAAGCATCTTACGGATGGCATGACA
GTAAGAGAATTATGCAGTGCTGCCATAACCATGAGTGATAACACTGCGGCCAACTTACTTCTGACAACGA
TCGGAGGACCGAAGGAGCTAACCGCTTTTTTGCACAACATGGGGGATCATGTAACTCGCCTTGATCGTTG
GGAACCGGAGCTGAATGAAGCCATACCAAACGACGAGCGTGACACCACGATGCCTGTAGCAATGGCAACA
ACGTTGCGCAAACTATTAACTGGCGAACTACTTACTCTAGCTTCCCGGCAACAATTAATAGACTGGATGG
AGGCGGATAAAGTTGCAGGACCACTTCTGCGCTCGGCCCTTCCGGCTGGCTGGTTTATTGCTGATAAATC
TGGAGCCGGTGAGCGTGGGTCTCGCGGTATCATTGCAGCACTGGGGCCAGATGGTAAGCCCTCCCGTATC
GTAGTTATCTACACGACGGGGAGTCAGGCAACTATGGATGAACGAAATAGACAGATCGCTGAGATAGGTG
CCTCACTGATTAAGCATTGGTAACTGTCAGACCAAGTTTACTCATATATACTTTAGATTGATTTAAAACT
TCATTTTTAATTTAAAAGGATCTAGGTGAAGATCCTTTTTGATAATCTCATGACCAAAATCCCTTAACGT
GAGTTTTCGTTCCACTGAGCGTCAGACCCCGTAGAAAAGATCAAAGGATCTTCTTGAGATCCTTTTTTTC
TGCGCGTAATCTGCTGCTTGCAAACAAAAAAACCACCGCTACCAGCGGTGGTTTGTTTGCCGGATCAAGA
GCTACCAACTCTTTTTCCGAAGGTAACTGGCTTCAGCAGAGCGCAGATACCAAATACTGTCCTTCTAGTG
TAGCCGTAGTTAGGCCACCACTTCAAGAACTCTGTAGCACCGCCTACATACCTCGCTCTGCTAATCCTGT
TACCAGTGGCTGCTGCCAGTGGCGATAAGTCGTGTCTTACCGGGTTGGACTCAAGACGATAGTTACCGGA
TAAGGCGCAGCGGTCGGGCTGAACGGGGGGTTCGTGCACACAGCCCAGCTTGGAGCGAACGACCTACACC
GAACTGAGATACCTACAGCGTGAGCTATGAGAAAGCGCCACGCTTCCCGAAGGGAGAAAGGCGGACAGGT
ATCCGGTAAGCGGCAGGGTCGGAACAGGAGAGCGCACGAGGGAGCTTCCAGGGGGAAACGCCTGGTATCT
TTATAGTCCTGTCGGGTTTCGCCACCTCTGACTTGAGCGTCGATTTTTGTGATGCTCGTCAGGGGGGCGG
AGCCTATGGAAAAACGCCAGCAACGCGGCCTTTTTACGGTTCCTGGCCTTTTGCTGGCCTTTTGCTCACA
TGTTCTTTCCTGCGTTATCCCCTGATTCTGTGGATAACCGTATTACCGCCTTTGAGTGAGCTGATACCGC
TCGCCGCAGCCGAACGACCGAGCGCAGCGAGTCAGTGAGCGAGGAAGCGGAAGAGCGCCCAATACGCAAA
CCGCCTCTCCCCGCGCGTTGGCCGATTCATTAATGCAGCTGGATCTTCGAGCGTCCCAAAACCTTCTCAA
GCAAGGTTTTCAGTATAATGTTACATGCGTACACGCGTCTGTACAGAAAAAAAAGAAAAATTTGAAATAT
AAATAACGTTCTTAATACTAACATAACTATAAAAAAATAAATAGGGACCTAGACTTCAGGTTGTCTAACT
CCTTCCTTTTCGGTTAGAGCGGATCTTAGCTAGCCGCGGTACCAAGCTTACTCGAGGTCTTCTTCGGAAA
TCAACTTCTGTTCCATGTCGAGTATCTTATTCTTGTACCAAAACACACCGCCCTTTTCCTCACCATCCGG
CTCCACAAACAAACACTCTTTGGCCTCCCTCCACATGGCAACATACCACGGCGTCTCATCCAAGTGATAA
TACTCCCCAAGCACCGGCCTCACCGCCTTCGTCGCCTCCATCGCGTTATAATGAGGCATCGTTGAAAACA
AATGGTGCGCCACATGCGTGTCTGTAATATTATGGAAAACCTTATTCAAAACGCCGTAGTCCCTATCCAC
CGTCGCCAGCGCCCCTCTCAGCCAATCCCACTCCGACCCGTCGTAATGAGGCAACGACGGGTGTGTATGT
TGCAGGTAAGTAATCAAAACCAGAAATCCGTTCACAATCAGTAACGGAACGCCGTAAACGCAAATCACCC
AACTCACCCCTTTCAGAACGGCGAGGCGGTACAGGAAGTAAGACATGGTGGCGATTCCGACGTCGGAGAG
CCAGATCTGGAGGCGTTCACGGTCGTTGTAGATAGGGCTGTTGGGGACGTAGTGGGAGGCGAAGCGGTCG
TACGGTCTGCCGGAGACGTTGAACGCTAGGTATAACGGCCAGCCGAGAGTGAGAGTCGCGAGCATGCTTA
TTATCCGGCCGGGTGGGTTGTTTAGGTATTTTGAGTACCAAGTGATTTTAGATCTGGGTTTCGGGACGAA
CACTTCGTCGCGGTCGAGTGAGCCGGTGTTGGAGTGGTGGCGGCGGTGGCTGTATTTCCATGAGAAGTAG
GGGACGAGGAGGGCGGAGTGGAGGAGGAATCCGACGGTGTCGTCGACGAATTGGTAGTCGCTGAATGCGT
GGTGGCCGCATTCGTGGGCGATGACCCAGACGCCGGTGAGGACGCAGCCTTGGGTGATCCAGTAAGGGAG
CCAGGCGAGGGAGGAGAGAGGCGGAGGGAGGTGGTGGAAGTAGGCGGTGGCGATGTGGTAGAGGAGGAAG
CTGATGATGAGATCGGAAACGACGTAGGAGAAGGAACGGGTGAGGGAGCGGTTGAAACAGTGGGGAGGGA
TGACTTTTTTGAGGTCGCTGATTGTGAATGGAGGTTTTTCAGAAGGGACTCGTTTCAGAGGGTTGTTTTT
TTGTTCGGATTTTGTATCGGAAACAGACATACATCCTCCTGCCCCCATTTTTGGATCCGGGGTTTTTTCT
CCTTGACGTTAAAGTATAGAGGTATATTAACAATTTTTTGTTGATACTTTTATTACATTTGAATAAGAAG
TAATACAAACCGAAAATGTTGAAAGTATTAGTTAAAGTGGTTATGCAGTTTTTGCATTTATATATCTGTT
AATAGATCAAAAATCATCGCTTCGCTGATTAATTACCCCAGAAATAAGGCTAAAAAACTAATCGCATTAT
CATCCTATGGTTGTTAATTTGATTCGTTCATTTGAAGGTTTGTGGGGCCAGGTTACTGCCAATTTTTCCT
CTTCATAACCATAAAAGCTAGTATTGTAGAATCTTTATTGTTCGGAGCAGTGCGGCGCGAGGCACATCTG
CGTTTCAGGAACGCGACCGGTGAAGACGAGGACGCACGGAGGAGAGTCTTCCTTCGGAGGGCTGTCACCC
GCTCGGCGGCTTCTAATCCGTACTTCAATATAGCAATGAGCAGTTAAGCGTATTACTGAAAGTTCCAAAG
AGAAGGTTTTTTTAGGCTAAGATAATGGGGCTCTTTACATTTCCACAACATATAAGTAAGATTAGATATG
GATATGTATATGGATATGTATATGGTGGTAATGCCATGTAATATGATTATTAAACTTCTTTGCGTCCATC
CAAAAAAAAAGTAAGAATTTTTGAAAATTCGAATTCAACCCTCACTAAAGGGCGGCCGCACTAGTATGGG
TGGCGGTGGCCGTGGTCGGACTTCGCAAAAACCCCTCATGGAACGTGTCTCAGTTGATCCACCCTTCACC
GTGAGTGATCTCAAGCAAGCAATCCCTCCCCATTGCTTCAAGCGATCTGTAATCCGTTCCTCTTACTACA
TAGTCCACGATGCTATTATCGCCTACATCTTCTACTTCCTTGCCGACAAATACATTCCGATTCTCCCTGC
CCCTCTAGCCTACCTCGCTTGGCCCCTTTACTGGTTCTGTCAAGCTAGCATCCTCACCGGCTTATGGGTC
ATCGGTCACGAATGCGGTCACCATGCCTTCAGCGACTACCAGTGGGTTGACGACACTGTGGGCTTCATCC
TCCACTCGTTTCTCATGACCCCGTATTTCTCCTGGAAATACAGCCACCGGAACCACCATGCCAACACAAA
TTCGCTTGACAACGATGAAGTTTACATCCCCAAAAGCAAGGCCAAAGTCGCGCTTTACTATAAAGTTCTC
AACCACCCACCTGGCCGACTGTTGATTATGTTCATCACCTTCACCCTAGGCTTCCCTCTATACCTCTTTA
CCAATATTTCCGGCAAGAAGTATGAAAGGTTTGCCAACCATTTCGACCCCATGAGTCCGATTTTCAAAGA
GCGTGAGCGGTTTCAGGTCTTGCTATCGGATCTTGGCCTTCTTGCTGTGCTTTACGGAGTTAAACTTGCG
GTAGCAGCGAAAGGCGCCGCTTGGGTGACGTGCATTTACGGAATTCCAGTTTTAGGCGTGTTTATCTTTT
TCGATATCATCACCTACTTGCACCACACCCATCTGTCGTTGCCTCATTATGATTCATCTGAATGGAACTG
GCTCAGAGGGGCTTTGTCAACAATCGATAGGGACTTTGGGTTCCTGAATAGTGTGCTCCATGATGTTACA
CACACTCACGTTATGCATCATCTGTTTTCATACATTCCACACTATCATGCGAAGGAGGCAAGGGATGCAA
TCAACACAGTCTTGGGCGACTTTTATAAGATCGATAGGACTCCAATTCTGAAAGCAATGTGGAGAGAGGC
CAAGGAATGCATCTTCATCGAGCCTGAAAAAGGTAGGGAGTCCAAGGGTGTATATTGGTACAATAAATTC
GCACTAGTATCGATGGATTACAAGGATGACGACGATAAGATCTGAGCTCTTAATTAACAATTCTTCGCCA
GAGGTTTGGTCAAGTCTCCAATCAAGGTTGTCGGCTTGTCTACCTTGCCAGAAATTTACGAAAAGATGGA
AAAGGGTCAAATCGTTGGTAGATACGTTGTTGACACTTCTAAATAAGCGAATTTCTTATGATTTATGATT
TTTATTATTAAATAAGTTATAAAAAAAATAAGTGTATACAAATTTTAAAGTGACTCTTAGGTTTTAAAAC
GAAAATTCTTATTCTTGAGTAACTCTTTCCTGTAGGTCAGGTTGCTTTCTCAGGTATAGCATGAGGTCGC
TCCAATTCAGCTGGCGTAATAGCGAAGAGGCCCGCACCGATCGCCCTTCCCAACAGTTGCGCAGCCTGAA
TGGCGAATGG
[124 nt withheld, positions 7081-7204]
C
[91 nt withheld, positions 7206-7296]
A
[49 nt withheld, positions 7298-7346]
CCTTTGACGTTGGAGTCCACGTTCTTT
[37 nt withheld, positions 7374-7410]
ACCCTATCTCGGTCTATTCTTTTGATTTATAAGGGATTTTGCCGATTTCGGCCTATTGGTTAAAAAATGA
GCTGATTTAACAAAAATTTAACGCGAATTTTAACAAAATATTAACGCTTACAATTTCCTGATGCGGTATT
TTCTCCTTACGCATCTGTGCGGTATTTCACACCGCATAGGGTAATAACTGATATAATTAAATTGAAGCTC
TAATTTGTGAGTTTAGTATACATGCATTTACTTATAATACAGTTTTTTAGTTTTGCTGGCCGCATCTTCT
CAAATATGCTTCCCAGCCTGCTTTTCTGTAACGTTCACCCTCTACCTTAGCATCCCTTCCCTTTGCAAAT
AGTCCTCTTCCAACAATAATAATGTCAGATCCTGTAGAGACCACATCATCCACGGTTCTATACTGTTGAC
CCAATGCGTCTCCCTTGTCATCTAAACCCACACCGGGTGTCATAATCAACCAATCGTAACCTTCATCTCT
TCCACCCATGTCTCTTTGAGCAATAAAGCCGATAACAAAATCTTTGTCGCTCTTCGCAATGTCAACAGTA
CCCTTAGTATATTCTCCAGTAGATAGGGAGCCCTTGCATGACAATTCTGCTAACATCAAAAGGCCTCTAG
GTTCCTTTGTTACTTCTTCTGCCGCCTGCTTCAAACCGCTAACAATACCTGGGCCCACCACACCGTGTGC
ATTCGTAATGTCTGCCCATTCTGCTATTCTGTATACACCCGCAGAGTACTGCAATTTGACTGTATTACCA
ATGTCAGCAAATTTTCTGTCTTCGAAGAGTAAAAAATTGTACTTGGCGGATAATGCCTTTAGCGGCTTAA
CTGTGCCCTCCATGGAAAAATCAGTCAAGATATCCACATGTGTTTTTAGTAAACAAATTTTGGGACCTAA
TGCTTCAACTAACTCCAGTAATTCCTTGGTGGTACGAACATCCAATGAAGCACACAAGTTTGTTTGCTTT
TCGTGCATGATATTAAATAGCTTGGCAGCAACAGGACTAGGATGAGTAGCAGCACGTTCCTTATATGTAG
CTTTCGACATGATTTATCTTCGTTTCCTGCAGGTTTTTGTTCTGTGCAGTTGGGTTAAGAATACTGGGCA
ATTTCATGTTTCTTCAACACTACATATGCGTATATATACCAATCTAAGTCTGTGCTCCTTCCTTCGTTCT
TCCTTCTGTTCGGAGATTACCGAATCAAAAAAATTTCAAAGAAACCGAAATCAAAAAAAAGAATAAAAAA
AAAATGATGAATTGAATTGAAAAGCTGTGGTATGGTGCACTCTCAGTACAATCTGCTCTGATGCCGCATA
GTTAAGCCAGCCCCGACACCCGCCAACACCCGCTGACGCGCCCTGACGGGCTTGTCTGCTCCCGGCATCC
GCTTACAGACAAGCTGTGACCGTCTCCGGGAGCTGCATGTGTCAGAGGTTTTCACCGTCATCACCGAAAC
GCGCGA
