>Addgene plasmid #73595 | pJK370 | addgene partial sequence | sequence record 138459 | Gal10pro-F 5'-GGTGGTAATGCCATGTAATATG-3'
AAAAAAAAGTAAGAATTTTTGAAAATTCGAATTCAACCCTCACTAAAGGGCGGCCGCACTAGTATGGGTG
GCGGTGGCCGTGGTCGGACTTCGCAAAAACCCCTCATGGAACGTGTCTCAGTTGATCCACCCTTCACCGT
GAGTGATCTCAAGCAAGCAATCCCTCCCCATTGCTTCAAGCGATCTGTAATCCGTTCCTCTTACTACATA
GTCCACGATGCTATTATCGCCTACATCTTCTACTTCCTTGCCGACAAATACATTCCGATTCTCCCTGCCC
CTCTAGCCTACCTCGCTTGGCCCCTTTACTGGTTCTGTCAAGCTAGCATCCTCACCGGCTTATGGGTCAT
CGGTCACGAATGCGGTCACCATGCCTTCAGCGACTACCAGTGGGTTGACGACACTGTGGGCTTCATCCTC
CACTCGTTTCTCATGACCCCGTATTTCTCCTGGAAATACAGCCACCGGAACCACCATGCCAACACAAATT
CGCTTGACAACGATGAAGTTTACATCCCCAAAAGCAAGGCCAAAGTCGCGCTTTACTATAAAGTTCTCAA
CCACCCACCTGGCCGACTGTTGATTATGTTCATCACCTTCACCCTAGGCTTCCCTCTATACCTCTTTACC
AATATTTCCGGCAAGAAGTATGAAAGGTTTGCCAACCATTTCGACCCCATGAGTCCGATTTTCAAAGAGC
GTGAGCGGTTTCAGGTCTTGCTATCGGATCTTGGCCTTCTTGCTGTGCTTTACGGAGTTAAACTTGCGGT
AGCAGCGAAAGGCGCCGCTTGGGTGACGTGCATTTACGGAATTCCAGTTTTAGGCGTGTTTATCTTTTTC
GATATCATCACCTACTTGCACCACACCCATCTGTCGTTGCCTCATTATGATTCATCTGAATGGAACTGGC
TCAGAGGGGCTTTGTCAACAATCGATAGGGACTTTGGGTTCCTGAATAGTGTGCTCCATGATGTTACACA
CACTCACGTTATGCATCATCTGTTTTCATACATTCCA
