>Addgene plasmid #73595 | pJK370 | addgene partial sequence | sequence record 138460 | URA3-F 5'-GAGAAGATGCGGCCAGCAAAA-3'
TAAACTCACAAATTAGAGCTTCAATTTAATTATATCAGTTATTACCCTATGCGGTGTGAAATACCGCACA
GATGCGTAAGGAGAAAATACCGCATCAGGAAATTGTAAGCGTTAATATTTTGTTAAAATTCGCGTTAAAT
TTTTGTTAAATCAGCTCATTTTTTAACCAATAGGCCGAAATCGGCAAAATCCCTTATAAATCAAAAGAAT
AGACCGAGATAGGGT
[37 nt withheld, positions 226-262]
AAAGAACGTGGACTCCAACGTCAAAGG
[49 nt withheld, positions 290-338]
T
[91 nt withheld, positions 340-430]
G
[124 nt withheld, positions 432-555]
CCATTCGCCATTCAGGCTGCGCAACTGTTGGGAAGGGCGATCGGTGCGGGCCTCTTCGCTATTACGCCAG
CTGAATTGGAGCGACCTCATGCTATACCTGAGAAAGCAACCTGACCTACAGGAAAGAGTTACTCAAGAAT
AAGAATTTTCGTTTTAAAACCTAAGAGTCACTTTAAAATTTGTATACACTTATTTTTTTTATAACTTATT
TAATAATAAAAATCATAAATCATAAGAAATTCGCTTATTTAGAAGTGTCAACAACGTATCTACCAACGAT
TTGACCCTTTTCCATCTTTTCGTAAATTTCTGGCAAGGTAGACAAGCCGACAACCTTGATTGGAGACTTG
ACCAAACCTCTGGCGAAGAATTGTTAATTAAGAGCTCAGATCTTATCGTCGTCATCCTTGTAATCCATCG
ATACTAGTGCGAATTTATTGTACCAATATACACCCTTGGACTCCCTACCTTTTTCAGGCTCGATGAAGAT
GCATTCCTTGGCCTCTCTC
